Addgene plasmid #84870: pFastBacDual with PA+Histag
Purpose: Baculovirus Expression of Bacillus anthracis protective antigen
Depositing lab: Russell Vance. Depositing organization: University of California, Berkeley. Publication: NAIP proteins are required for cytosolic detection of specific bacterial ligands in vivo. Rauch I, Tenthorey JL, Nichols RD, Al Moussawi K, Kang JJ, Kang C, Kazmierczak BI, Vance RE. J Exp Med. 2016 May 2;213(5):657-65. doi: 10.1084/jem.20151809. Epub 2016 Apr 4. PubMed 27045008.
Backbone
  Vector backbone: pFastBacDual
  Backbone manufacturer: ThermoFisher
  Vector type: Insect Expression ; Baculovirus
  Selectable markers: Gentamicin
Growth in bacteria
  Bacterial resistance: Ampicillin, 100 μg/mL
  Growth temperature: 37°C
  Growth strain: DH5alpha
  Copy number: Unknown
Gene/Insert
  Gene/Insert name: PA (alt name: protective antigen)
  Species: Bacillus anthracis
  Promoter: Polyhedrin
  Tag / fusion protein: His (C terminal on insert)
  Cloning method: Unknown
  Sequencing primers: 5′ Polyhedrin forward; 3′ SV40pA-R
Terms and licenses: Academic/Nonprofit Terms; Industry Terms: Not Available to Industry
How to cite: pFastBacDual with PA+Histag was a gift from Russell Vance (Addgene plasmid # 84870 ; http://n2t.net/addgene:84870 ; RRID:Addgene_84870)
