[The description below was written by a language model from this plasmid's Addgene catalogue record and pLannotate feature annotations shown in this document.]
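Description:
pFastBacDual with PA+Histag is a 7,455 bp baculovirus donor (transfer) plasmid built on the commercial pFastBacDual backbone, intended for producing Bacillus anthracis protective antigen (PA) in insect cells. It is propagated in E. coli through a high-copy ColE1/pUC-type origin with ampicillin resistance (AmpR, β-lactamase), and it also carries an f1 phage origin. The expression region is bracketed by the Tn7R and Tn7L ends of a mini-Tn7 element. In Bac-to-Bac-type systems, these ends allow site-specific transposition of everything between them into a baculovirus shuttle genome (bacmid) maintained in E. coli. A gentamicin acetyltransferase gene (GmR), driven by the class 1 integron Pc promoter, lies within the transposable segment and serves as the marker for the transposed cassette.

The backbone provides two divergent late baculoviral promoters. The polyhedrin promoter drives the pagA coding sequence, annotated as protective antigen, the pore-forming, receptor-binding component of anthrax toxin that delivers lethal factor and edema factor into the host cytosol. The coding sequence is followed directly by a C-terminal polyhistidine tag; the 18 bp annotation corresponds to six histidines. The tag would allow metal-affinity purification. Transcription terminates at an SV40 poly(A) signal. The opposing p10 promoter, paired with the HSV TK poly(A) signal, has no annotated insert, so this second expression position appears to be empty. The short lacZα, bom and SV40 large T antigen fragments are backbone remnants rather than functional elements. The stated purpose is baculovirus expression of recombinant PA. The record does not state the cloning method or the downstream experimental application of the protein.
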