Features (pLannotate 1.2.2; 18 found; start..end, strand, type, name):
     81..97      +  CDS            lacZα (fragment): LacZα fragment of β-galactosidase; lacZ fragment
    102..557     +  rep_origin     f1 ori (sequence partly withheld): f1 bacteriophage origin of replication; arrow indicates direction of (+) strand synthesis
    584..688     +  promoter       AmpR promoter: bla
    689..1549    +  CDS            AmpR: β-lactamase; bla; confers resistance to ampicillin, carbenicillin, and related antibiotics
   1720..2308    +  rep_origin     ori: high-copy-number ColE1/pMB1/pBR322/pUC origin of replication
   2494..2543    -  misc_feature   bom (fragment): basis of mobility region from pBR322
   2611..2835    -  mobile_element Tn7R: mini-Tn7 element (right end of the Tn7 transposon) Tn7
   2902..3435    -  CDS            GmR: gentamycin acetyltransferase; aacC1; confers resistance to gentamycin
   3624..3652    -  promoter       Pc promoter: intI1 (promoter lies within the coding sequence); class 1 integron promoter
   3630..3977    -  CDS            YPR2_ECOLX (fragment): Protein predicted: Swiss-Prot protein existence level 4. From Escherichia coli.
   4161..4209    -  polyA_signal   HSV TK poly(A) signal: herpes simplex virus thymidine kinase polyadenylation signal (Cole and Stacy, 1985)
   4345..4454    -  promoter       p10 promoter: baculovirus promoter for expression in insect cells
   4478..4569    +  promoter       polyhedrin promoter: polh from Autographa californica; promoter for the baculovirus polyhedrin gene
   4654..6858    +  CDS            pagA: PAG_BACAN - Also known as pag. Experimental evidence at protein level: Swiss-Prot protein existence level 1. [Protective antigen PA-63]: Mature form that oligomerizes and forms a pore to translocate the enzymatic toxin components edema factor (EF) and lethal factor (LF) into the host cytosol (PubMed:15243628, PubMed:15326297). Following attachment to host cell receptors and cleavage by FURIN, homooligomerizes to form ring-shaped oligomers that are in a pre-pore conformation, and associates with EF and LF (PubMed:10085027, PubMed:12117959, PubMed:15313199). Toxin-leaded complexes are then endoc
   6859..6876    +  CDS            9xHis (fragment): 9xHis affinity tag
   6939..7022    +  CDS            large T antigen (fragment): large T antigen from SV40 (simian virus 40)
   7045..7179    +  polyA_signal   SV40 poly(A) signal: SV40 polyadenylation signal
   7208..7373    -  mobile_element Tn7L: mini-Tn7 element (left end of the Tn7 transposon) Tn7
>Addgene plasmid #84870 | pFastBacDual with PA+Histag | depositor full sequence | sequence record 162918 | pFastBacDual with PA+Histag sequence 7455 bps
TTCTCTGTCACAGAATGAAAATTTTTCTGTCATCTCTTCGTTATTAATGTTTGTAATTGACTGAATATCA
ACGCTTATTTGCAGCCTGAATGGCGAATGGG
[124 nt withheld, positions 102-225]
C
[91 nt withheld, positions 227-317]
A
[49 nt withheld, positions 319-367]
CCTTTGACGTTGGAGTCCACGTTCTTT
[37 nt withheld, positions 395-431]
ACCCTATCTCGGTCTATTCTTTTGATTTATAAGGGATTTTGCCGATTTCGGCCTATTGGTTAAAAAATGA
GCTGATTTAACAAAAATTTAACGCGAATTTTAACAAAATATTAACGTTTACAATTTCAGGTGGCACTTTT
CGGGGAAATGTGCGCGGAACCCCTATTTGTTTATTTTTCTAAATACATTCAAATATGTATCCGCTCATGA
GACAATAACCCTGATAAATGCTTCAATAATATTGAAAAAGGAAGAGTATGAGTATTCAACATTTCCGTGT
CGCCCTTATTCCCTTTTTTGCGGCATTTTGCCTTCCTGTTTTTGCTCACCCAGAAACGCTGGTGAAAGTA
AAAGATGCTGAAGATCAGTTGGGTGCACGAGTGGGTTACATCGAACTGGATCTCAACAGCGGTAAGATCC
TTGAGAGTTTTCGCCCCGAAGAACGTTTTCCAATGATGAGCACTTTTAAAGTTCTGCTATGTGGCGCGGT
ATTATCCCGTATTGACGCCGGGCAAGAGCAACTCGGTCGCCGCATACACTATTCTCAGAATGACTTGGTT
GAGTACTCACCAGTCACAGAAAAGCATCTTACGGATGGCATGACAGTAAGAGAATTATGCAGTGCTGCCA
TAACCATGAGTGATAACACTGCGGCCAACTTACTTCTGACAACGATCGGAGGACCGAAGGAGCTAACCGC
TTTTTTGCACAACATGGGGGATCATGTAACTCGCCTTGATCGTTGGGAACCGGAGCTGAATGAAGCCATA
CCAAACGACGAGCGTGACACCACGATGCCTGTAGCAATGGCAACAACGTTGCGCAAACTATTAACTGGCG
AACTACTTACTCTAGCTTCCCGGCAACAATTAATAGACTGGATGGAGGCGGATAAAGTTGCAGGACCACT
TCTGCGCTCGGCCCTTCCGGCTGGCTGGTTTATTGCTGATAAATCTGGAGCCGGTGAGCGTGGGTCTCGC
GGTATCATTGCAGCACTGGGGCCAGATGGTAAGCCCTCCCGTATCGTAGTTATCTACACGACGGGGAGTC
AGGCAACTATGGATGAACGAAATAGACAGATCGCTGAGATAGGTGCCTCACTGATTAAGCATTGGTAACT
GTCAGACCAAGTTTACTCATATATACTTTAGATTGATTTAAAACTTCATTTTTAATTTAAAAGGATCTAG
GTGAAGATCCTTTTTGATAATCTCATGACCAAAATCCCTTAACGTGAGTTTTCGTTCCACTGAGCGTCAG
ACCCCGTAGAAAAGATCAAAGGATCTTCTTGAGATCCTTTTTTTCTGCGCGTAATCTGCTGCTTGCAAAC
AAAAAAACCACCGCTACCAGCGGTGGTTTGTTTGCCGGATCAAGAGCTACCAACTCTTTTTCCGAAGGTA
ACTGGCTTCAGCAGAGCGCAGATACCAAATACTGTCCTTCTAGTGTAGCCGTAGTTAGGCCACCACTTCA
AGAACTCTGTAGCACCGCCTACATACCTCGCTCTGCTAATCCTGTTACCAGTGGCTGCTGCCAGTGGCGA
TAAGTCGTGTCTTACCGGGTTGGACTCAAGACGATAGTTACCGGATAAGGCGCAGCGGTCGGGCTGAACG
GGGGGTTCGTGCACACAGCCCAGCTTGGAGCGAACGACCTACACCGAACTGAGATACCTACAGCGTGAGC
ATTGAGAAAGCGCCACGCTTCCCGAAGGGAGAAAGGCGGACAGGTATCCGGTAAGCGGCAGGGTCGGAAC
AGGAGAGCGCACGAGGGAGCTTCCAGGGGGAAACGCCTGGTATCTTTATAGTCCTGTCGGGTTTCGCCAC
CTCTGACTTGAGCGTCGATTTTTGTGATGCTCGTCAGGGGGGCGGAGCCTATGGAAAAACGCCAGCAACG
CGGCCTTTTTACGGTTCCTGGCCTTTTGCTGGCCTTTTGCTCACATGTTCTTTCCTGCGTTATCCCCTGA
TTCTGTGGATAACCGTATTACCGCCTTTGAGTGAGCTGATACCGCTCGCCGCAGCCGAACGACCGAGCGC
AGCGAGTCAGTGAGCGAGGAAGCGGAAGAGCGCCTGATGCGGTATTTTCTCCTTACGCATCTGTGCGGTA
TTTCACACCGCAGACCAGCCGCGTAACCTGGCAAAATCGGTTACGGTTGAGTAATAAATGGATGCCCTGC
GTAAGCGGGTGTGGGCGGACAATAAAGTCTTAAACTGAACAAAATAGATCTAAACTATGACAATAAAGTC
TTAAACTAGACAGAATAGTTGTAAACTGAAATCAGTCCAGTTATGCTGTGAAAAAGCATACTGGACTTTT
GTTATGGCTAAAGCAAACTCTTCATTTTCTGAAGTGCAAATTGCCCGTCGTATTAAAGAGGGGCGTGGCC
AAGGGCATGGTAAAGACTATATTCGCGGCGTTGTGACAATTTACCGAACAACTCCGCGGCCGGGAAGCCG
ATCTCGGCTTGAACGAATTGTTAGGTGGCGGTACTTGGGTCGATATCAAAGTGCATCACTTCTTCCCGTA
TGCCCAACTTTGTATAGAGAGCCACTGCGGGATCGTCACCGTAATCTGCTTGCACGTAGATCACATAAGC
ACCAAGCGCGTTGGCCTCATGCTTGAGGAGATTGATGAGCGCGGTGGCAATGCCCTGCCTCCGGTGCTCG
CCGGAGACTGCGAGATCATAGATATAGATCTCACTACGCGGCTGCTCAAACCTGGGCAGAACGTAAGCCG
CGAGAGCGCCAACAACCGCTTCTTGGTCGAAGGCAGCAAGCGCGATGAATGTCTTACTACGGAGCAAGTT
CCCGAGGTAATCGGAGTCCGGCTGATGTTGGGAGTAGGTGGCTACGTCTCCGAACTCACGACCGAAAAGA
TCAAGAGCAGCCCGCATGGATTTGACTTGGTCAGGGCCGAGCCTACATGTGCGAATGATGCCCATACTTG
AGCCACCTAACTTTGTTTTAGGGCGACTGCCCTGCTGCGTAACATCGTTGCTGCTGCGTAACATCGTTGC
TGCTCCATAACATCAAACATCGACCCACGGCGTAACGCGCTTGCTGCTTGGATGCCCGAGGCATAGACTG
TACAAAAAAACAGTCATAACAAGCCATGAAAACCGCCACTGCGCCGTTACCACCGCTGCGTTCGGTCAAG
GTTCTGGACCAGTTGCGTGAGCGCATACGCTACTTGCATTACAGTTTACGAACCGAACAGGCTTATGTCA
ACTGGGTTCGTGCCTTCATCCGTTTCCACGGTGTGCGTCACCCGGCAACCTTGGGCAGCAGCGAAGTCGA
GGCATTTCTGTCCTGGCTGGCGAACGAGCGCAAGGTTTCGGTCTCCACGCATCGTCAGGCATTGGCGGCC
TTGCTGTTCTTCTACGGCAAGGTGCTGTGCACGGATCTGCCCTGGCTTCAGGAGATCGGTAGACCTCGGC
CGTCGCGGCGCTTGCCGGTGGTGCTGACCCCGGATGAAGTGGTTCGCATCCTCGGTTTTCTGGAAGGCGA
GCATCGTTTGTTCGCCCAGGACTCTAGCTATAGTTCTAGTGGTTGGCCTACGTACCCGTAGTGGCTATGG
CAGGGCTTGCCGCCCCGACGTTGGCTGCGAGCCCTGGGCCTTCACCCGAACTTGGGGGTTGGGGTGGGGA
AAAGGAAGAAACGCGGGCGTATTGGTCCCAATGGGGTCTCGGTGGGGTATCGACAGAGTGCCAGCCCTGG
GACCGAACCCCGCGTTTATGAACAAACGACCCAACACCCGTGCGTTTTATTCTGTCTTTTTATTGCCGTC
ATAGCGCGGGTTCCTTCCGGTATTGTCTCCTTCCGTGTTTCAGTTAGCCTCCCCCATCTCCCGGTACCGC
ATGCTATGCATCAGCTGCTAGCACCATGGCTCGAGATCCCGGGTGATCAAGTCTTCGTCGAGTGATTGTA
AATAAAATGTAATTTACAGTATAGTATTTTAATTAATATACAAATGATTTGATAATAATTCTTATTTAAC
TATAATATATTGTGTTGGGTTGAATTAAAGGTCCGTATACTCCGGAATATTAATAGATCATGGAGATAAT
TAAAATGATAACCATCTCGCAAATAAATAAGTATTTTACTGTTTTCGTAACAGTTTTGTAATAAAAAAAC
CTATAAATATTCCGGATTATTCATACCGTCCCACCATCGGGCGCGGATCCCGGTCCGAAGCGCGCGGAAT
TCAAAGGCCTACGTCGACAATGGAAGTTAAACAGGAGAACCGGTTATTAAATGAATCAGAATCAAGTTCC
CAGGGGTTACTAGGATACTATTTTAGTGATTTGAATTTTCAAGCACCCATGGTGGTTACCTCTTCTACTA
CAGGGGATTTATCTATTCCTAGTTCTGAGTTAGAAAATATTCCATCGGAAAACCAATATTTTCAATCTGC
TATTTGGTCAGGATTTATCAAAGTTAAGAAGAGTGATGAATATACATTTGCTACTTCCGCTGATAATCAT
GTAACAATGTGGGTAGATGACCAAGAAGTGATTAATAAAGCTTCTAATTCTAACAAAATCAGATTAGAAA
AAGGAAGATTATATCAAATAAAAATTCAATATCAACGAGAAAATCCTACTGAAAAAGGATTGGATTTCAA
GTTGTACTGGACCGATTCTCAAAATAAAAAAGAAGTGATTTCTAGTGATAACTTACAATTGCCAGAATTA
AAACAAAAATCTTCGAACTCAAGAAAAAAGCGAAGTACAAGTGCTGGACCTACGGTTCCAGACCGTGACA
ATGATGGAATCCCTGATTCATTAGAGGTAGAAGGATATACGGTTGATGTCAAAAATAAAAGAACTTTTCT
TTCACCATGGATTTCTAATATTCATGAAAAGAAAGGATTAACCAAATATAAATCATCTCCTGAAAAATGG
AGCACGGCTTCTGATCCGTACAGTGATTTCGAAAAGGTTACAGGACGGATTGATAAGAATGTATCACCAG
AGGCAAGACACCCCCTTGTGGCAGCTTATCCGATTGTACATGTAGATATGGAGAATATTATTCTCTCAAA
AAATGAGGATCAATCCACACAGAATACTGATAGTCAAACGAGAACAATAAGTAAAAATACTTCTACAAGT
AGGACACATACTAGTGAAGTACATGGAAATGCAGAAGTGCATGCGTCGTTCTTTGATATTGGTGGGAGTG
TATCTGCAGGATTTAGTAATTCGAATTCAAGTACGGTCGCAATTGATCATTCACTATCTCTAGCAGGGGA
AAGAACTTGGGCTGAAACAATGGGTTTAAATACCGCTGATACAGCAAGATTAAATGCCAATATTAGATAT
GTAAATACTGGGACGGCTCCAATCTACAACGTGTTACCAACGACTTCGTTAGTGTTAGGAAAAAATCAAA
CACTCGCGACAATTAAAGCTAAGGAAAACCAATTAAGTCAAATACTTGCACCTAATAATTATTATCCTTC
TAAAAACTTGGCGCCAATCGCATTAAATGCACAAGACGATTTCAGTTCTACTCCAATTACAATGAATTAC
AATCAATTTCTTGAGTTAGAAAAAACGAAACAATTAAGATTAGATACGGATCAAGTATATGGGAATATAG
CAACATACAATTTTGAAAATGGAAGAGTGAGGGTGGATACAGGCTCGAACTGGAGTGAAGTGTTACCGCA
AATTCAAGAAACAACTGCACGTATCATTTTTAATGGAAAAGATTTAAATCTGGTAGAAAGGCGGATAGCG
GCGGTTAATCCTAGTGATCCATTAGAAACGACTAAACCGGATATGACATTAAAAGAAGCCCTTAAAATAG
CATTTGGATTTAACGAACCGAATGGAAACTTACAATATCAAGGGAAAGACATAACCGAATTTGATTTTAA
TTTCGATCAACAAACATCTCAAAATATCAAGAATCAGTTAGCGGAATTAAACGCAACTAACATATATACT
GTATTAGATAAAATCAAATTAAATGCAAAAATGAATATTTTAATAAGAGATAAACGTTTTCATTATGATA
GAAATAACATAGCAGTTGGGGCGGATGAGTCAGTAGTTAAGGAGGCTCATAGAGAAGTAATTAATTCGTC
AACAGAGGGATTATTGTTAAATATTGATAAGGATATAAGAAAAATATTATCAGGTTATATTGTAGAAATT
GAAGATACTGAAGGGCTTAAAGAAGTTATAAATGACAGATATGATATGTTGAATATTTCTAGTTTACGGC
AAGATGGAAAAACATTTATAGATTTTAAAAAATATAATGATAAATTACCGTTATATATAAGTAATCCCAA
TTATAAGGTAAATGTATATGCTGTTACTAAAGAAAACACTATTATTAATCCTAGTGAGAATGGGGATACT
AGTACCAACGGGATCAAGAAAATTTTAATCTTTTCTAAAAAAGGCTATGAGATAGGACACCACCACCACC
ACCACTGAGCGGCCGCTTTCGAATCTAGAGCCTGCAGTCTCGACAAGCTTGTCGAGAAGTACTAGAGGAT
CATAATCAGCCATACCACATTTGTAGAGGTTTTACTTGCTTTAAAAAACCTCCCACACCTCCCCCTGAAC
CTGAAACATAAAATGAATGCAATTGTTGTTGTTAACTTGTTTATTGCAGCTTATAATGGTTACAAATAAA
GCAATAGCATCACAAATTTCACAAATAAAGCATTTTTTTCACTGCATTCTAGTTGTGGTTTGTCCAAACT
CATCAATGTATCTTATCATGTCTGGATCTGATCACTGCTTGAGCCTAGGAGATCCGAACCAGATAAGTGA
AATCTAGTTCCAAACTATTTTGTCATTTTTAATTTTCGTATTAGCTTACGACGCTACACCCAGTTCCCAT
CTATTTTGTCACTCTTCCCTAAATAATCCTTAAAAACTCCATTTCCACCCCTCCCAGTTCCCAACTATTT
TGTCCGCCCACAGCGGGGCATTTTTCTTCCTGTTATGTTTTTAATCAAACATCCTGCCAACTCCATGTGA
CAAACCGTCATCTTCGGCTACTTT
