>Addgene plasmid #84870 | pFastBacDual with PA+Histag | addgene partial sequence | sequence record 165929 | Polyhedrin-F 5'-AAATGATAACCATCTCGC-3'
ATAAAAAAACCTATAAATATTCCGGATTATTCATACCGTCCCACCATCGGGCGCGGATCCCGGTCCGAAG
CGCGCGGAATTCAAAGGCCTACGTCGACAATGGAAGTTAAACAGGAGAACCGGTTATTAAATGAATCAGA
ATCAAGTTCCCAGGGGTTACTAGGATACTATTTTAGTGATTTGAATTTTCAAGCACCCATGGTGGTTACC
TCTTCTACTACAGGGGATTTATCTATTCCTAGTTCTGAGTTAGAAAATATTCCATCGGAAAACCAATATT
TTCAATCTGCTATTTGGTCAGGATTTATCAAAGTTAAGAAGAGTGATGAATATACATTTGCTACTTCCGC
TGATAATCATGTAACAATGTGGGTAGATGACCAAGAAGTGATTAATAAAGCTTCTAATTCTAACAAAATC
AGATTAGAAAAAGGAAGATTATATCAAATAAAAATTCAATATCAACGAGAAAATCCTACTGAAAAAGGAT
TGGATTTCAAGTTGTACTGGACCGATTCTCAAAATAAAAAAGAAGTGATTTCTAGTGATAACTTACAATT
GCCAGAATTAAAACAAAAATCTTCGAACTCAAGAAAAAAGCGAAGTACAAGTGCTGGACCTACGGTTCCA
GACCGTGACAATGATGGAATCCCTGATTCATTAGAGGTAGAAGGATATACGGTTGATGTCAAAAATAAAA
GAACTTTTCTTTCACCATGGATTTCTAATATTCATGAAAAGAAAGGATTAACCAAATATAAATCATCTCC
TGAAAAATGGAGCACGGCTTCTGATCCGTACAGTGATTTCGAAAAGGTTACAGGACGGATTGATAAGAAT
GTATCACCAGAGGCAAGACACCCCCTTGTGGCAGCTTATCCGATTGTACATGTAGATATGGAGA
