>Addgene plasmid #84870 | pFastBacDual with PA+Histag | addgene partial sequence | sequence record 165930 | SV40pA-R 5'-GAAATTTGTGATGCTATTGC-3'
AGTTAACAACAACAATTGCATTCATTTTATGTTTCAGGTTCAGGGGGAGGTGTGGGAGGTTTTTTAAAGC
AAGTAAAACCTCTACAAATGTGGTATGGCTGATTATGATCCTCTAGTACTTCTCGACAAGCTTGTCGAGA
CTGCAGGCTCTAGATTCGAAAGCGGCCGCTCAGTGGTGGTGGTGGTGGTGTCCTATCTCATAGCCTTTTT
TAGAAAAGATTAAAATTTTCTTGATCCCGTTGGTACTAGTATCCCCATTCTCACTAGGATTAATAATAGT
GTTTTCTTTAGTAACAGCATATACATTTACCTTATAATTGGGATTACTTATATATAACGGTAATTTATCA
TTATATTTTTTAAAATCTATAAATGTTTTTCCATCTTGCCGTAAACTAGAAATATTCAACATATCATATC
TGTCATTTATAACTTCTTTAAGCCCTTCAGTATCTTCAATTTCTACAATATAACCTGATAATATTTTTCT
TATATCCTTATCAATATTTAACAATAATCCCTCTGTTGACGAATTAATTACTTCTCTATGAGCCTCCTTA
ACTACTGACTCATCCGCCCCAACTGCTATGTTATTTCTATCATAATGAAAACGTTTATCTCTTATTAAAA
TATTCATTTTTGCATTTAATTTGATTTTATCTAATACAGTATATATGTTAGTTGCGTTTAATTCCGCTAA
CTGATTCTTGATATTTTGAGATGTTTGTTGATCGAAATTAAAATCAAATTCGGTTATGTCTTTCCCTTGA
TATTGTAAGTTTCCATTCGGTTCGTTAAATCCAAATGCTATTTTAAGGGCTTCTTTTA
